>Addgene plasmid #165861 | P[acman]-Omega2 | addgene full sequence | sequence record 336788 | Addgene NGS Result
AGACTAATAATCAGACCGACGATACGAGTGGGACCGTGGTCCCAGACTAATAATCAGACCGACGATACGA
GTGGGACCATGGTCCCAGACTAATAATCAGACCGACGATACGAGTGGGACCGTGGTCCCAGTCTGATTAT
CAGACCGACGATACGAGTGGGACCGTGGTCCCAGACTAATAATCAGACCGACGATACGAGTGGGACCGTG
GTCCCAGACTAATAATCAGACCGACGATACGAGTGGGACCGTGGTCCCAGTCTGATTATCAGACCGACGA
TACAAGTGGAACAGTGGGCCCAGAGAGAATATTCAGGCCAGTTATGCTTTCTGGCCTGTAACAAAGGACA
TTAAGTAAAGACAGATAAACGTAGACTAAAACGTGGTCGCATCAGGGTGCTGGCTTTTCAAGTTCCTTAA
GAATGGCCTCAATTTTCTCTATACACTCAGTTGGAACACGCGACCTGTCCAGGTTAAGCACCATTTTATC
GCCCTTATACAATACTGTCGCTCCAGGAGCAAACTGATGTCGTGAGCTTAAACTAGTTCTTGATGCAGAT
GACGTTTTAAGCACAGAAGTTAAAAGAGTGATAACTTCTTCAGCTTCAAATATCACCCCAGCTTTTTTCT
GCTCATGAAGGTTAGATGCCTGCTGCTTAAGTAATTCCTCTTTATCTGTAAAGGCTTTTTGAAGTGCATC
ACCTGACCGGGCAGATAGTTCACCGGGGTGAGAAAAAAGAGCAACAACTGATTTAGGCAATTTGGCGGTG
TTGATACAGCGGGTAATAATCTTACGTGAAATATTTTCCGCATCAGCCAGCGCAGAAATATTTCCAGCAA
ATTCATTCTGCAATCGGCTTGCATAACGCTGACCACGTTCATAAGCACTTGTTGGGCGATAATCGTTACC
CAATCTGGATAATGCAGCCATCTGCTCATCATCCAGCTCGCCAACCAGAACACGATAATCACTTTCGGTA
AGTGCAGCAGCTTTACGACGGCGACTCCCATCGGCAATTTCTATGACACCAGATACTCTTCGACCGAACG
CCGGTGTCTGTTGACCAGTCAGTAGAAAAGAAGGGATGAGATCATCCAGTGCGTCCTCAGTAAGCAGCTC
CTGGTCACGTTCATTACCTGACCATACCCGAGAGGTCTTTTCAACACTATCACCCCGGAGCACTTCAAGA
GTAAACTTCACATCCCGACCACATACAGGCAAAGTAATGGCATTACCGCGAGCCATTACTCCTACGCGCG
CAATTAACGAATCCACCATCGGGGCAGCTGGTGTCGATAACGAAGTATCTTCAACCGGTTGAGTATTGAG
CGTATGTTTTGGAATAACAGGCGCACGCTTCATTATCTAATCTCCCAGCGTGGTTTAATCAGACGATCGA
AAATTTCATTGCAGACAGGTTCCCAAATAGAAAGAGCATTTCTCCAGGCACCAGTTGAAGAGCGTTGATC
AATGGCCTGTTCAAAAACAGTTCTCATCCGGATCTGACCTTTACCAACTTCATCCGTTTCACGTACAACA
TTTTTTAGAACCATGCTTCCCCAGGCATCCCGAATTTGCTCCTCCATCCACGGGGACTGAGAGCCATTAC
TATTGCTGTATTTGGTAAGCAAAATACGTACATCAGGCTCGAACCCTTTAAGATCAACGTTCTTGAGCAG
ATCACGAAGCATATCGAAAAACTGCAGTGCGGAGGTGTAGTCAAACAACTCAGCAGGCGTGGGAACAATC
AGCACATCAGCAGCACATACGACATTAATCGTGCCGATACCCAGGTTAGGCGCGCTGTCAATAACTATGA
CATCATAGTCATGAGCAACAGTTTCAATGGCCAGTCGGAGCATCAGGTGTGGATCGGTGGGCAGTTTACC
TTCATCAAATTTGCCCATTAACTCAGTTTCAATACGGTGCAGAGCCAGACAGGAAGGAATAATGTCAAGC
CCCGGCCAGCAAGTGGGCTTTATTGCATAAGTGACATCGTCCTTTTCCCCAAGATAGAAAGGCAGGAGAG
TATCTTCTGCATGAATATGAAGATCTGGTACCCATCCGTGATACATTGAGGCTGTTCCCTGGGGGTCGTT
ACCTTCCACGAGCAAAACACGTAGCCCCTTCAGAGCCAGATCCTGAGCAAGATGAACAGAAACTGAGGTT
TTGTAAACGCCACCTTTATGGGCAGCAACCCCGATCACCGGTGGAAATACATCTTCAGCACGTCGCAATC
GCGTACCAAACACATCACGCATATGATTAATTTGTTCAATTGTATAACCAACACGTTGCTCAACCCGTCC
TCGAATTTCCATATCCGGGTGCGGTAGTCGCCCTGCTTTCTCGGCATCTCTGATAGCCTGAGAAGAAACC
CCAACTAAATCCGCTGCTTCACCTATTCTCCAGCGCCGGGTTATTTTCCTCGCTTCCGGGCTGTCATCAT
TAAACTGTGCAATGGCGATAGCCTTCGTCATTTCATGACCAGCGTTTATGCACTGGTTAAGTGTTTCCAT
GAGTTTCATTCTGAACATCCTTTAATCATTGCTTTGCGTTTTTTTATTAAATCTTGCAATTTACTGCAAA
GCAACAACAAAATCGCAAAGTCATCAAAAAACCGCAAAGTTGTTTAAAATAAGAGCAACACTACAAAAGG
AGATAAGAAGAGCACATACCTCAGTCACTTATTATCACTAGCGCTCGCCGCAGCCGTGTAACCGAGCATA
GCGAGCGAACTGGCGAGGAAGCAAAGAAGAACTGTTCTGTCAGATAGCTCTTACGCTCAGCGCAAGAAGA
AATATCCACCGTGGGAAAAACTCCAGGTAGAGGTACACACGCGGATAGCCAATTCAGAGTAATAAACTGT
GATAATCAACCCTCATCAATGATGACGAACTAACCCCCGATATCAGGTCACATGACGAAGGGAAAGAGAA
GGAAATCAACTGTGACAAACTGCCCTCAAATTTGGCTTCCTTAAAAATTACAGTTCAAAAAGTATGAGAA
AATCCATGCAGGCTGAAGGAAACAGCAAAACTGTGACAAATTACCCTCAGTAGGTCAGAACAAATGTGAC
GAACCACCCTCAAATCTGTGACAGATAACCCTCAGACTATCCTGTCGTCATGGAAGTGATATCGCGGAAG
GAAAATACGATATGAGTCGTCTGGCGGCCTTTCTTTTTCTCAATGTATGAGAGGCGCATTGGAGTTCTGC
TGTTGATCTCATTAACACAGACCTGCAGGAAGCGGCGGCGGAAGTCAGGCATACGCTGGTAACTTTGAGG
CAGCTGGTAACGCTCTATGATCCAGTCGATTTTCAGAGACACGATGCCTGAGCCATCCGGCTTACGATAC
TGACACAGGGATTCGTATAAACGCATGGCATACGGATTGGTGATTTCTTTTGTTTCACTAAGCCGAAACT
GCGTAAACCGGTTCTGTAACCCGATAAAGAAGGGAATGAGATATGGGTTGATATGTACACTGTAAAGCCC
TCTGGATGGACTGTGCGCACGTTTGATAAACCAAGGAAAAGATTCATAGCCTTTTTCATCGCCGGCATCC
TCTTCAGGGCGATAAAAAACCACTTCCTTCCCCGCGAAACTCTTCAATGCCTGCCGTATATCCTTACTGG
CTTCCGCAGAGGTCAATCCGAATATTTCAGCATATTTAGCAACATGGATCTCGCAGATACCGTCATGTTC
CTGTAGGGTGCCATCAGATTTTCTGATCTGGTCAACGAACAGATACAGCATACGTTTTTGATCCCGGGAG
AGACTATATGCCGCCTCAGTGAGGTCGTTTGACTGGACGATTCGCGGGCTATTTTTACGTTTCTTGTGAT
TGATAACCGCTGTTTCCGCCATGACAGATCCATGTGAAGTGTGACAAGTTTTTAGATTGTCACACTAAAT
AAAAAAGAGTCAATAAGCAGGGATAACTTTGTGAAAAAACAGCTTCTTCTGAGGGCAATTTGTCACAGGG
TTAAGGGCAATTTGTCACAGACAGGACTGTCATTTGAGGGTGATTTGTCACACTGAAAGGGCAATTTGTC
ACAACACCTTCTCTAGAACCAGCATGGATAAAGGCCTACAAGGCGCTCTAAAAAAGAAGATCTAAAAACT
ATAAAAAAAATAATTATAAAAATATCCCCGTGGATAAGTGGATAACCCCAAGGGAAGTTTTTTCAGGCAT
CGTGTGTAAGCAGAATATATAAGTGCTGTTCCCTGGTGCTTCCTCGCTCACTCGAAATTCCCCTTTCCGA
CGCTCACCGGGCTGGTTGCCCTCGCCGCTGGGCTGGCGGCCGTCTATGGCCCTGCAAACGCGCCAGAAAC
GCCGTCGAAGCCGTGTGCGAGACACCGCGGCCGGCCGCCGGCGTTGTGGATACCTCGCGGAAAACTTGGC
CCTCACTGACAGATGAGGGGCGGACGTTGACACTTGAGGGGCCGACTCACCCGGCGCGGCGTTGACAGAT
GAGGGGCAGGCTCGATTTCGGCCGGCGACGTGGAGCTGGCCAGCCTCGCAAATCGGCGAAAACGCCTGAT
TTTACGCGAGTTTCCCACAGATGATGTGGACAAGCCTGGGGATAAGTGCCCTGCGGTATTGACACTTGAG
GGGCGCGACTACTGACAGATGAGGGGCGCGATCCTTGACACTTGAGGGGCAGAGTGCTGACAGATGAGGG
GCGCACCTATTGACATTTGAGGGGCTGTCCACAGGCAGAAAATCCAGCATTTGCAAGGGTTTCCGCCCGT
TTTTCGGCCACCGCTAACCTGTCTTTTAACCTGCTTTTAAACCAATATTTATAAACCTTGTTTTTAACCA
GGGCTGCGCCCTGTGCGCGTGACCGCGCACGCCGAAGGGGGGTGCCCCCCCTTCTCGAACCCTCCCGGCC
CGCTAACGCTGGCCTCCCATCCCCCCAGGGGCTGCGCCCCTCGGCCGCGAACGGCCTCACCCCAAAAATG
GCAGGGGATCTCGAGGGCTTCGCCCTGTCGCTCGACTGCGGCGAGCACTACTGGCTGTAAAAGGACAGAC
CACATCATGGTTCTGTGTTCATTAGGTTGTTCTGTCCATTGCTGACATAATCCGCTCCACTTCAACGTAA
CACCGCACGAAGATTTCTATTGTTCCTGAAGGCATATTCAAATCGTTTTCGTTACCGCTTGCAGGCATCA
TGACAGAACACTACTTCCTATAAACGCTACACAGGCTCCTGAGATTAATAATGCGGATCTCTACGATAAT
GGGAGATTTTCCCGACTGTTTCGTTCGCTTCTCAGTGGATAACAGCCAGCTTCTCTGTTTAACAGACAAA
AACAGCATATCCACTCAGTTCCACATTTCCATATAAAGGCCAAGGCATTTATTCTCAGGATAATTGTTTC
AGCATCGCAACCGCATCAGACTCCGGCATCGCAAACTGCACCCGGTGCCGGGCAGCCACATCCAGCGCAA
AAACCTTCGTGTAGACTTCCGTTGAACTGATGGACTTATGTCCCATCAGGCTTTGCAGAACTTTCAGCGG
TATACCGGCATACAGCATGTGCATCGCATAGGAATGGCGGAACGTATGTGGTGTGACCGGAACAGAGAAC
GTCACACCGTCAGCAGCAGCGGCGGCAACCGCCTCCCCAATCCAGGTCCTGACCGTTCTGTCCGTCACTT
CCCAGATCCGCGCTTTCTCTGTCCTTCCTGTGCGACGGTTACGCCGCTCCATGAGCTTATCGCGAATAAA
TACCTGTGACGGAAGATCACTTCGCAGAATAAATAAATCCTGGTGTCCCTGTTGATACCGGGAAGCCCTG
GGCCAACTTTTGGCGAAAATGAGAGTGATGATCGGCACGTAAGAGGTTCCAACTTTCACCATAATGAAAT
AAGATCACTACCGGGCGTATTTTTTGAGTTATCGAGATTTTCAGGAGCTAAGGAAGCTAAAATGGAGAAA
AAAATCACTGGATATACCACCGTTGATATATCCCAATGGCATCGTAAAGAACATTTTGAGGCATTTCAGT
CAGTTGCTCAATGTACCTATAACCAGACCGTTCAGCTGGATATTACGGCCTTTTTAAAGACCGTAAAGAA
AAATAAGCACAAGTTTTATCCGGCCTTTATTCACATTCTTGCCCGCCTGATGAATGCTCATCCGGAATTC
CGTATGGCAATGAAAGACGGTGAGCTGGTGATATGGGATAGTGTTCACCCTTGTTACACCGTTTTCCATG
AGCAAACTGAAACGTTTTCATCGCTCTGGAGTGAATACCACGACGATTTCCGGCAGTTTCTACACATATA
TTCGCAAGATGTGGCGTGTTACGGTGAAAACCTGGCCTATTTCCCTAAAGGGTTTATTGAGAATATGTTT
TTCGTGTCAGCCAATCCCTGGGTGAGTTTCACCAGTTTTGATTTAAACGTGGCCAATATGGACAACTTCT
TCGCCCCCGTTTTCACCATGGGCAAATATTATACGCAAGGCGACAAGGTGCTGATGCCGCTGGCGATTCA
GGTTCATCATGCCGTTTGTGATGGCTTCCATGTCGGCAGAATGCTTAATGAATTACAACAGTACTGCGAT
GAGTGGCAGGGCGGGGCGTAATTTTTTTAAGGCAGTTATTGGTGCCCTTAAACGCCTGGTTGCTACGCCT
GAATAAGTGATAATAAGCGGATGAATGGCAGAAATTCGATGATAAGCTGTCAAACATGATGTTGAATTGG
TCGACGATGTAGGTCACTGTCTCGAAGCCGCGGTGCGGGTGCCAGGGCGTGCCCTTGGGCTCCCCGGGCG
CGTACTCCACCTCACCCATCTGGTCCATCATGATGAACGGGTCGAGGTGGCGGTAGTTGATCCCGGCGAA
CGCGCGGCGCACCGGGAAGCCCTCGCCCTCGAAACCGCTGGGCGCGGTGGTCACGGTGAGCACGGGACGT
GCGACGGCGTCGGCGGGTGCGGATACGCGGGGCAGCGTCAGCGGGTTCTCGACGGTCACGGCGGGCATGT
CGATCACGATGAGAATGGCCAGACCATGATGAAATAACATAAGGTGGTCCCGTCGGCAAGAGACATCCAC
TTAACGTATGCTTGCAATAAGTGCGAGTGAAAGGAATAGTATTCTGAGTGTCGTATTGAGTCTGAGTGAG
ACAGCGATATGATTGTTGATTAACCCTTAGCATGTCCGTGGGGTTTGAATTAACTCATAATATTAATTAG
ACGAAATTATTTTTAAAGTTTTATTTTTAATAATTTGCGAGTACGCATAACTGCAGGTCTCAGTCAGGAG
AGAGACGCCTGTTGACAATTAATCATCGGCATAGTATATCGGCATAGTATAATACGACAAGGTGAGGAAC
TAAACCCAGGAGGCAGATCATGACCATGATTACGCCAAGCTATTTAGGTGACACTATAGAATACTCAAGC
TTGCATGCCTGCAGGTCGACTCTAGAGGATCCCCGGGTACCGAGCTCGAATTCGCCCTATAGTGAGTCGT
ATTACAATTCACTGGCCGTCGTTTTACAACGTCGTGACTGGGAAAACCCTGGCGTTACCCAACTTAATCG
CCTTGCAGCACATCCCCCTTTCGCCAGCTGGCGTAATAGCGAAGAGGCCCGCACCGATCGCCCTTCCCAA
CAGTTGCGCAGCCTGAATGGCGAATGACGCCTGATGCGGTATTTTCTCCTTACGCATCTGTGCGGTATTT
CACACCGCATATGGTGCACTCTCAGTACAATCTGCTCTGATGCCGCATAGCGTCTCTCGCTTGAGACCTG
CAGTGACGCTGCTGCTCTAAACGACGCATTTCGTACTCCAAAGTACGAATTTTTTCCCTCAAGCTCTTAT
TTTCATTAAACAATGAACAGGACCTAACGCACAGTCACGTTATTGTTTACATAAATGATTTTTTTTACTA
TTCAAACTTACTCTGTTTGTGTACTCCCACTGGTATAGCCTTCTTTTATCTTTTCTGGTTCAGGCTCTAT
CACTTTACTAGGTACGGCATCTGCGTTGAGTCGCCTCCTTTTAAATGTCTGACCTTTTGCAGGTGCAGCC
TTCCACTGCGAATCATTAAAGTGGGTATCACAAATTTGGGAGTTTTCACCAAGGCTGCACCCAAGGCTCT
GCTCCCACAATTTTCTCTTAATAGCACACTTCGGCACGTGAATTAATTTTACTCCAGTCACAGCTTTGCA
GCAAAATTTGCAATATTTCATTTTTTTTTATTCCACGTAAGGGTTAATGTTTTCAAAAAAAAATTCGTCC
GCACACAACCTTTCCTCTCAACAAGCAAACGTGCACTGAATTTAAGTGTATACTTCGGTAAGCTTCGGCT
ATCGACGGGACCACCTTATGTTATTTCATCATGGGCCAGACCCACGTAGTCCAGACTAGTGGATCTCGAC
AGCGACACACTTGCATCGGATGCAGCCCGGTTAACGTGCCGGCACGGCCTGGGTAACCAGGTATTTTGTC
CACATAACCGTGCGCAAAATGTTGTGGATAAGCAGGACACAGCAGCAATCCACAGCAGGCATACAACCGC
ACACCGAGGTTACTCCGTTCTACAGGTTACGACGACATGTCAATACTTGCCCTTGACAGGCATTGATGGA
ATCGTAGTCTCACGCTGATAGTCTGATCGACAATACAAGTGGGACCGTGGTCCCAGACCGATAATCAGAC
CGACAACACGAGTGGGATCGTGGTCCCAGACTAATAATCAGACCGACGATACGAGTGGGACCGTGGTCCC
AGACTAATAATCAGACCGACGATACGAGTGGGACCGTGGTTCC
Features (pLannotate 1.2.2; 21 found; start..end, strand, type, name):
    395..1363    -  CDS            sopB: SOPB_ECOLI - Also known as B. Experimental evidence at protein level: Swiss-Prot protein existence level 1. Control of plasmid partitioning; required to recognize the cis-acting. Binds specifically with the DNA segment containing the sopC region. SopB is trans-acting. From Escherichia coli (strain K12).
   1363..2538    -  CDS            sopA: partitioning protein for the bacterial F plasmid; sopA
   2864..3114    -  misc_feature   incC: incC; incompatibility region of the bacterial F plasmid
   3120..3872    -  CDS            repE: REPE1_ECOLI - Also known as E, rep. Experimental evidence at protein level: Swiss-Prot protein existence level 1. Replication initiator in the monomeric form, and autogenous repressor in the dimeric form. From Escherichia coli (strain K12).
   3963..4182    -  rep_origin     ori2: secondary origin of replication for the bacterial F plasmid; also known as oriS
   4282..4896    +  rep_origin     oriV: origin of replication for the bacterial F plasmid
   5378..5722    -  CDS            resD (fragment): REDF_ECOLI - Also known as D. Protein inferred from homology: Swiss-Prot protein existence level 3. Acts as a repressor of transcription and as a site-specific resolvase that cleaves at the RfsF site. From Escherichia coli (strain K12).
   5839..5941    +  promoter       cat promoter: promoter of the E. coli cat gene encoding chloramphenicol acetyltransferase
   5942..6598    +  CDS            cat: CAT_ECOLX - Experimental evidence at protein level: Swiss-Prot protein existence level 1. This enzyme is an effector of chloramphenicol resistance in bacteria. From Escherichia coli. This protein is used as a marker in many commonly used cloning vectors, such as pACYC184.
   6686..6703    -  promoter       tet promoter (fragment): E. coli promoter for tetracycline efflux protein gene
   6741..6810    +  protein_bind   attB: attB site for the φC31 integrase (Groth et al., 2000) phage φC31 integrase
   7025..7257    -  misc_feature   P element 3' end: P element 3' end
   7291..7338    +  promoter       EM7 promoter: synthetic bacterial promoter&nbsp
   7392..7410    +  promoter       SP6 promoter: promoter for bacteriophage SP6 RNA polymerase
   7417..7473    -  misc_feature   MCS: pUC18/19 multiple cloning site
   7476..7494    -  promoter       T7 promoter: promoter for bacteriophage T7 RNA polymerase
   7497..7654    +  CDS            lacZα (fragment): LacZα fragment of β-galactosidase; lacZ fragment
   7660..7750    -  misc_feature   bom (fragment): basis of mobility region from pBR322
   7778..8363    -  misc_feature   P element 5' end: No description available
   8390..8539    -  CDS            yuaZ (fragment): YUAZ_ECO57 - Protein predicted: Swiss-Prot protein existence level 4. From Escherichia coli O157:H7.
   8639..319     -  misc_feature   sopC (across the origin): sopC; centromere-like partitioning region of the bacterial F plasmid
