[The description below was written by a language model from this plasmid's Addgene catalogue record and pLannotate feature annotations shown in this document.]
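Description:
P[acman]-Omega2 is an empty cloning backbone for synthetic biology work. It is a GoldenBraid 2.0 (GB2.0)-compatible "Omega2" level vector built on the P[acman] conditionally amplifiable BAC used for Drosophila transgenesis. The catalogue gives a backbone size of 6,204 bp, whereas the annotated full sequence is 8,793 nt. The record does not explain this difference.

Replication and maintenance rely on F-plasmid machinery: ori2 (oriS) with the RepE initiator and the incC incompatibility region, together with the sopA/sopB/sopC partitioning system, keep the plasmid stably at low copy. A separate oriV origin allows copy number to be induced from low to high in a host such as EPI300, which supplies the required replication factor on induction; this is why that strain or an equivalent is specified. Selection is by chloramphenicol, through the cat gene under its own promoter.

The region for use in flies is bounded by the P element 5' and 3' ends, which permit P transposase-mediated insertion. A φC31 attB site lies just outside the 3' end and allows site-specific integration into attP docking sites in the fly genome. Between the P element ends is the cloning cassette: an EM7 bacterial promoter, flanking SP6 and T7 promoters, a pUC-type multiple cloning site and a lacZα fragment. Replacing this cassette with assembled parts supports the blue-white screening noted in the record.

No insert is present. The vector is intended as a destination for modular GoldenBraid assemblies, and the associated publication concerns drug-based selection and counterselection in Drosophila. The Type IIS sites used for assembly are not annotated in the feature table.
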