Addgene plasmid #165861: P[acman]-Omega2
Purpose: (Empty Backbone) Omega2 Basic cloning vector GB2.0 compatible P[acman]-derived backbone. Allows for copy induction from low to high using AutoFOS or similar. Requires EPI300 bacterial strain (DH10B Derived) or similar. uses blue-white screening
Depositing lab: Koen Venken. Depositing organization: Baylor College of Medicine. Publication: Multiplexed drug-based selection and counterselection genetic manipulations in Drosophila. Matinyan N, Karkhanis MS, Gonzalez Y, Jain A, Saltzman A, Malovannaya A, Sarrion-Perdigones A, Dierick HA, Venken KJT. Cell Rep. 2021 Sep 14;36(11):109700. doi: 10.1016/j.celrep.2021.109700. PubMed 34525356.
Backbone
  Vector backbone: P[acman]
  Backbone size (bp): 6204
  Vector type: Synthetic Biology
Growth in bacteria
  Bacterial resistance: Chloramphenicol, 25 μg/mL
  Growth temperature: 37°C
  Growth strain: EPI300
  Copy number: Low Copy
Gene/Insert
  Gene/Insert name: None
Terms and licenses: Academic/Nonprofit Terms; Industry Terms: Not Available to Industry
Depositor comments: Omega2
How to cite: P[acman]-Omega2 was a gift from Koen Venken (Addgene plasmid # 165861 ; http://n2t.net/addgene:165861 ; RRID:Addgene_165861)
